>Addgene plasmid #118847 | MiniCoopR mitfa:NRAS | addgene full sequence | sequence record 229423 | Addgene NGS Result
CCACCTAAATTGTAAGCGTTAATATTTTGTTAAAATTCGCGTTAAATTTTTGTTAAATCAGCTCATTTTT
TAACCAATAGGCCGAAATCGGCAAAATCCCTTATAAATCAAAAGAATAGACCGAGATAGGGT
[37 nt withheld, positions 133-169]
AAAGAACGTGGACTCCAACGTCAAAGG
[32 nt withheld, positions 197-228]
GCTGGCTAAGAACTCATCAGCCTCCCCGGTCCATCTACCCACGTACCAATGCACCAATTGGCCACAATGA
CGGCTACTACATGGTGCCATTCCTTCCTCTTTATAGGAATGGAGACTACCTCCTGTCCAACAATGCTCTT
GGATACGAGTACGCCTACCTGTTGGACCCAGGTCATTGCACAACACCAGAAATGCCCTCTGATCTGCAAA
AGACGTGAATATCTGTTCAGACACCCATATCCACTCTGTTCCACACAGGTCAGAGGTTTGTCCAGGAGTT
CTTGACAGAGGTGTAAAAAGTACTCAAAAATTTTACTCAAGTGAAAGTACAAGTACTTAGGGAAAATTTT
ACTCAATTAAAAGTAAAAGTATCTGGCTAGAATCTTACTTGAGTAAAAGTAAAAAAGTACTCCATTAAAA
TTGTACTTGAGTATTAAGGAAGTAAAAGTAAAAGCAAGAAAGAAAACTAGAGATTCTTGTTTAAGCTTTT
AATCTCAAAAAACATTAAATGAAATGCATACAAGGTTTTATCCTGCTTTAGAACTGTTTGTATTTAATTA
TCAAACTATAAGACAGACAATCTAATGCCAGTACACGCTACTCAAAGTTGTAAAACCTCAGATTTAACTT
CAGTAGAAGCTGATTCTCAAAATTGTTAGTGTCAAGCCTAGCTCTTTTGGGGCTGAAAAGCAATCCTGCA
GTGCTGAAAAGCCTCTCACAGGCAGCCGATGCGGGAAGAGGTGTATTAGTCTTGATAGAGAGGCTGCAAA
TAGCAGGAAACGTGAGCAGAGACTCCCTGGTGTCTGAAACACAGGCCAGATGGGCCCTCGAGCAGGAAAC
AGCTATGACCATGATTACGCCAAGCTATCAACTTTGTATAGAAAAGTTGTGAGTGCTAACAACTGGGCTG
CTGTGCCGCTCTTTCGAGGAAATGAAAGGAACTCTGGCGGCCTATGATGAGTTAGGAATTGTCTGATTGG
TGAATCATACATAGGCTAATGTGGGACCAGCTGTAGTCAGTCATAAGCACGTGATTCTCTCGAAATTAGT
TTATAAATAAACTTCACTAAACTCCAACCGTTCATTCTGTTTTAGATGTTGCCTTTAAACTTGCCTTAAG
ATGTTAATAAAGTTGCTTTTTGGTTGTTGACAAAGCTAGGCATAGGACGATAACCGTTTTCAAGGTATAC
CCCGGTTTGAAAAAGTCAAGGGTTTAAAACCACCAATATTTTCTGCTATACCGTTCCTAAGGTATATTTA
AGATTTTTTATTTATTTTTTATTTTTTTGTTTTTTAGGACAACAGCATTTTCAGCAGAAAAGAGATACAA
AAATGCTTTTTAAATTGTAAAGAAATCTGTTTTTGAAACTAATGAAGACAGCAGAAGTCGATCATTCATT
GAAATTATTAAGCTTGACATGTTTTCTGTTCCAAAATATTTTTTCAATGTTTCTCAAAATAAAATATATT
ATGTTTAAAGTTTTTGTTTTTTACTAAGACATTAAAAAAAATAATATATTTTAGAGTGGCAATCACAATA
CCATCAAACTGTGATATTTTTATCAAAGGTTATCATACCATCAGAATCTTATACCCCATGCCTAGACACA
GCTGTTCTCTCTATCTCTCTATGTTAATGCAGTTTCCACTCCATTGACGAGATGGTTCTCTGTACCACAT
ACTCATCCCCATTTTACAATAGCTACATTTGCTCAAGATGTAGTCAACTCAAACAATGCAGAGACAACAA
ACTGTTGACTTATCTTTTCTATCGTAATTCAGCCCTTTTGGGAAATGAGCATCAACACACAATTTAGAGT
GGAAGTTGGGTTAAGGCAGACTCATTTTTTACACATTACAACCAGTGATTATGTCAATTATTATTTAAAA
AAAATTCAGTACAGTATATGCACATGCTACTTTGTTTATGATTGTTAGCTTTTTTAACTACAGTTCATTT
CTATGCTTTCTGTGCAAATGCACAACAGTTACTGATTTACTCTGATGATAATTGTGCCAGTACATCCAAC
AACAACAAAAAAAAAAAAAAGACTTACAATCAAGCCCCAAAGTGTTCATACGTCTGGCAAATTCTGACTT
AAAGTTACTTTTATTCAACCAGCTAGTTTTTTTTTGACTGTAAATGACACGTAAGATAATAAGATGATGT
ACATGAGGCATCATTGTAGAAAAAAAAATGAATATGAATCTGAATATGAACTGTACGTCTGTGATTTTGT
TTGTGCGCACTTACATACGTGTGCACAATATTTCAACTCTTAAGAAAAAAATGCAATTACCAAAGGCCCA
TCAGACAACAAAGTTCTCTTTCCTATCTTTTGCTCTTCAACATTTCAGAGATAACTCCATCTTAAACTGT
CTTGTTTTTAGACCAACAGTGCTAGTGATTGTATGCCGGATGCTGAGAACAAACAATGTTTTATGCAGGA
TGAGTGGAACTAAAGATGAAACGTTAGTTAGCCGTAAGCCAGTTTCAGTTTAGACACTAGTAACCCATCG
TCTCAAAGAGGCTTTTGTCGAATCGGACCGGTGACGTCAAATGAACTTTATAAAGGCATAAATTCATCGT
TTGGGTAAAAAAAACAATATGAGAAGAGCAATCCCCTCCCACCCCCTTAAATACATTTTGTGTCTTTTCT
TTGGCATTGACATCTTCAGCTGGCCAAGACGACTGGTCAGTTCTTGCACATCACCTAAATTCACAAAGGG
AATACTTTTTTGAAGCTAACACATAGTTGAACGCAAGTTTGTACAAAAAAGTTGGCACCATGACTGAGTA
CAAACTGGTGGTGGTTGGAGCAGGTGGTGTTGGGAAAAGCGCACTGACAATCCAGCTAATCCAGAACCAC
TTTGTAGATGAATATGATCCCACCATAGAGGATTCTTACAGAAAACAAGTGGTTATAGATGGTGAAACCT
GTTTGTTGGACATACTGGATACAGCTGGACGAGAAGAGTACAGTGCCATGAGAGACCAATACATGAGGAC
AGGCGAAGGCTTCCTCTGTGTATTTGCCATCAATAATAGCAAGTCATTTGCGGATATTAACCTCTACAGG
GAACAGATTAAGCGAGTAAAAGACTCGGATGATGTACCTATGGTGCTAGTGGGAAACAAGTGTGATTTGC
CAACAAGGACAGTTGATACAAAACAAGCCCACGAACTGGCCAAGAGTTACGGGATTCCATTCATTGAAAC
CTCAGCCAAGACCAGACAGGGTGTTGAAGATGCTTTTTACACACTGGTAAGAGAAATACGCCAGTACCGA
ATGAAAAAACTCAACAGCAGTGATGATGGGACTCAGGGTTGTATGGGATTGCCATGTGTGGTGATGTAAT
TGCCAACTTTCTTGTACAAAGTGGGGGATCCAGACATGATAAGATACATTGATGAGTTTGGACAAACCAC
AACTAGAATGCAGTGAAAAAAATGCTTTATTTGTGAAATTTGTGATGCTATTGCTTTATTTGTAACCATT
ATAAGCTGCAATAAACAAGTTAACAACAACAATTGCATTCATTTTATGTTTCAGGTTCAGGGGGAGGTGT
GGGAGGTTTTTTCCAACTTTATTATACATAGTTGATAATTCACTGGCCGTCGTTTTACGGTACCATCGAT
GATGATCCAGACATGATAAGATACATTGATGAGTTTGGACAAACCACAACTAGAATGCAGTGAAAAAAAT
GCTTTATTTGTGAAATTTGTGATGCTATTGCTTTATTTGTAACCATTATAAGCTGCAATAAACAAGTTAA
CAACAACAATTGCATTCATTTTATGTTTCAGGTTCAGGGGGAGGTGTGGGAGGTTTTTTAAAGCAAGTAA
AACCTCTACAAATGTGGTATGGCTGATTATGATCCTCTAGATCAGATCTCAGATTGTATCCAAAATATCA
TTTTTTGTGTTTTAAAGATGAACAAAGGTCTCAGGGAATTGGAACGACATGAGGATGATTAATTAATAAA
AAAAAATTCATTTTTGGGTGAACTATCCCTAAAATCAAAGCAATTTGGGCATTTTTTTTCTAATTATTAT
GGAGAACTTGCATCACAGCTCTTCCACTAGAAAATAAAACAAATTTCAGAAATACTGCAGAAATACTTTT
GGACTTAATGTTAAATAACAATGTAAAAAGTTTTTCCAGGGCATCGTGGTGGTGCAGTGGGTAGCATTGT
CGCCTTACAGCAAGAAGGTCGCTGGTTCGAGACTTGGTTGGGTCATTTCTGTGTGGAGTTTGCATGTTCT
CCCCATGTTCGTGTGGGTTTCCTCCGGGTGCTCCAGTTTCACCTACAGCCCAAAGACATGCGCTATAGGT
GAATTGGGTAAGCTAAATTGTCTAAAGTGAATGGTACTGTGGTGGGTGTTTCCCAGTGATGGGTTGCAGC
TGCAAGGGCATCCGCTGGATTTGTTTGTTGGCATAAGTTGGCAGTTCATTCAACTGTGGCAACCCCTGAT
TAATAAAGGGGCTAAGCCAAAAAGAAAATGAATGACTGAATGAAAGTGAATCCAGTTGTACATGCCTAGA
CATGTCCTCCACCCTTGCAAGATGTACACCCCAAGAAATGGAGCTGCATTTGAGGACAACAATAAGCCAA
GCCTGCAAATAAAAGACACCTCAACAGTTTTTATTCAAGCTACTCTTTATATCATCCGCGAGAATCCTTC
AAAAATCAACTAATTGTTTACACGATTTCATTCTTGACTAGACTCTGACATGATAAATGAAAAAATATAT
ACACAAGCACACTAAATATTCTGAAATACAAGATTAATACTTTACGAAATTGCGCTCTTCATGATCTGGA
TGTAACACTGGTACTTACAAGACACACACACACACAAATCTAATTGTCTAACTTTGGTTCATGAAATTTA
GTTGGCATTGCTAACAGCCATTGTCATGTTCGTCCATACTGCTGCTGCCGCTACTGTTGGAAGGTACTGG
GGATCCGGAGGACAACAGCGGGTCGCTGCTGCCCACCGGAGACAGGGTGTTGTCCATAAGCATGTCCTCC
AGCTTGGTGGAGGCCTTGTTTGGGCTGTCGTAGACCCCCGGCTCGCCGTCCTCCGTGGGACTGTCATTGT
AGCTGATGGTGCCGTTGTTGAGGTCCAGAGTGGTAGGACGGGACATGTCAGGACTGGGAAGGTGTGGGTA
CAAATTGGATGTGCAGTCCCCCATCCCAGGCTCTTGTTTGATTGCTCGAGCCACTAACTCAGCGGAATAA
AGGCTGGAAGAAGCTACAACGGTGAGTCCATGAGCACGGGCTTGCATTTCAAGTTCCTGAATACGGAGCA
GGAGATGTCTGTTTGCGTGTTCTAGTCTCTTCTGTCTGTTTTCCAGCTCTTTTGCTTTCTGCTGCTCTTT
CTGCAATTTCCTAATGTAATCCACTGATGCTTTCAGGATGGTGCCTTTATTCCACCTCATGTCTGGATCA
TTTGACTTGGGAATTAAAGTCCCCAGCTCCTTAATTCTGTCATTGATATTAAACCGCCTTCTTCGTTCAA
TGAGGTTGTGGTTGTCCTTCTTTTGTCTCTCTTTTGCCAGGGCTCTGACTTCTGCTTCTACTGGAAAGCC
ATCAGGTCTTTGATAAGAGTCAAACTTGCCACATGGTCCAGCTTTGTCCATTATGTGCATCATGCCCGGA
GATGGAGTAACGGATAATTCCCTTTTGACGGCCGGCAGGCTTGAGGGGCAGGAGTTACTGATGGAAACTC
CAGCTGGAGGAAGAGCATGATTGCTGTACATGTCCAGCAGGTTTGCTGAAACTGGAATCGTGTTTGTCAT
TTGAAGTCCTGCATCCATGAACCCAAGAATGTCATCACTGTAGCTTGATTCCAAACTTATAATGTCTTCA
ATTACATCGTCCATCTCTTTCTCACAGTTGAGGGTGAGAAGGGCCATAGGGCTGTTGGGAGCGCTGGCTC
CGGGTCCCGGGGTCATGCCGTGCTCGGCGGGCTGGCTGGGGCCGGGCCCTGTGCTGGCCTGTGGGCTCAG
CTTGGCTCCCAGTGCACTGGACAGGTAGTGCTTCACCTGCTGCCTCTGGCTCTGCTGGATGTGGTACTTC
GAGGGGGTTTCCAGGTGGGTCTGAACCTGGTAGTGACTGTACTCGAGCATCTCCAACATGTTCAACTATG
TGTTAGCTTCAAAAAAGTATTCCCTTTGTGAATTTAGGTGATGTGCAAGAACTGACCAGTCGTCTTGGCC
AGCTGAAGATGTCAATGCCAAAGAAAAGACACAAAATGTATTTAAGGGGGTGGGAGGGGATTGCTCTTCT
CATATTGTTTTTTTTACCCAAACGATGAATTTATGCCTTTATAAAGTTCATTTGACGTCACCGGTCCGAT
TCGACAAAAGCCTCTTTGAGACGATGGGTTACTAGTGTCTAAACTGAAACTGGCTTACGGCTAACTAACG
TTTCATCTTTAGTTCCACTCATCCTGCATAAAACATTGTTTGTTCTCAGCATCCGGCATACAATCACTAG
CACTGTTGGTCTAAAAACAAGACAGTTTAAGATGGAGTTATCTCTGAAATGTTGAAGAGCAAAAGATAGG
AAAGAGAACTTTGTTGTCTGATGGGCCTTTGGTAATTGCATTTTTTTCTTAAGAGTTGAAATATTGTGCA
CACGTATGTAAGTGCGCACAAACAAAATCACAGACGTACAGTTCATATTCAGATTCATATTCATTTTTTT
TTCTACAATGATGCCTCATGTACATCATCTTATTATCTTACGTGTCATTTACAGTCAAAAAAAAACTAGC
TGGTTGAATAAAAGTAACTTTAAGTCAGAATTTGCCAGACGTATGAACACTTTGGGGCTTGATTGTAAGT
CTTTTTTTTTTTTTTGTTGTTGTTGGATGTACTGGCACAATTATCATCAGAGTAAATCAGTAACTGTTGT
GCATTTGCACAGAAAGCATAGAAATGAACTGTAGTTAAAAAAGCTAACAATCATAAACAAAGTAGCATGT
GCATATACTGTACTGAATTTTTTTTAAATAATAATTGACATAATCACTGGTTGTAATGTGTAAAAAATGA
GTCTGCCTTAACCCAACTTCCACTCTAAATTGTGTGTTGATGCTCATTTCCCAAAAGGGCTGAATTACGA
TAGAAAAGATAAGTCAACAGTTTGTTGTCTCTGCATTGTTTGAGTTGACTACATCTTGAGCAAATGTAGC
TATTGTAAAATGGGGATGAGTATGTGGTACAGAGAACCATCTCGTCAATGGAGTGGAAACTGCATTAACA
TAGAGAGATAGAGAGAACAGCTGTGTCTAGGCATGGGGTATAAGATTCTGATGGTATGATAACCTTTGAT
AAAAATATCACAGTTTGATGGTATTGTGATTGCCACTCTAAAATATATTATTTTTTTTAATGTCTTAGTA
AAAAACAAAAACTTTAAACATAATATATTTTATTTTGAGAAACATTGAAAAAATATTTTGGAACAGAAAA
CATGTCAAGCTTAATAATTTCAATGAATGATCGACTTCTGCTGTCTTCATTAGTTTCAAAAACAGATTTC
TTTACAATTTAAAAAGCATTTTTGTATCTCTTTTCTGCTGAAAATGCTGTTGTCCTAAAAAACAAAAAAA
TAAAAAATAAATAAAAAATCTTAAATATACCTTAGGAACGGTATAGCAGAAAATATTGGTGGTTTTAAAC
CCTTGACTTTTTCAAACCGGGGTATACCTTGAAAACGGTTATCGTCCTATGCCTAGCTTTGTCAACAACC
AAAAAGCAACTTTATTAACATCTTAAGGCAAGTTTAAAGGCAACATCTAAAACAGAATGAACGGTTGGAG
TTTAGTGAAGTTTATTTATAAACTAATTTCGAGAGAATCACGTGCTTATGACTGACTACAGCTGGTCCCA
CATTAGCCTATGTATGATTCACCAATCAGACAATTCCTAACTCATCATAGGCCGCCAGAGTTCCTTTCAT
TTCCTCGAAAGAGCGGCACAGCAGCCCAGTTGTTAGCACTGTTGCCTCAAAGCAAGAACGTCACTGGTCC
AAGTCTCTAACAGGCCAGTCCATGGTTCTGTGTGGAGTTTACATGTTGTCCTCGTGCTCATGTGGATATC
CCCTGGGTTCTCCGGTTTTCTCCTACAGTCCAAAAACTTGCGACATAGGTGAATTGAACAAAACCAAATT
AGCATAGACAAGCTCCTAATCAGCAGAATATCTCTCCGTAGCAATCTCTTATTCGAGATCTGCGAAGATA
CGGCCACGGGTGCTCTTGATCCTGTGGCTGATTTTGGACTGTGCTGCTCGCAGCTGCTGATGAATCACAT
ACTTCCTCCATTTTCTTCCACTGATTGACTGTTATAATTTCCCTAATTTCCAGGTCAAGGTGCTGTGCAT
TGTGGTAATAGATGTGACATGACGTCACTTCCAAAGGACCAATGAACATGTCTGACCAATTTCATATAAT
GTGAAAACGATTTTCATAGGCAGAATAAATAACATTTAAATTAAACTGGGCATCAGCGCAATTCAATTGG
TTTGGTAATAGCAAGGGAAAATAGAATGAAGTGATCTCCAAAAAATAAGTACTTTTTGACTGTAAATAAA
ATTGTAAGGAGTAAAAAGTACTTTTTTTTCTAAAAAAATGTAATTAAGTAAAAGTAAAAGTATTGATTTT
TAATTGTACTCAAGTAAAGTAAAAATCCCCAAAAATAATACTTAAGTACAGTAATCAAGTAAAATTACTC
AAGTACTTTACACCTCTGGTTCTTGACCCCCTACCTTCAGCAAGCCCAGCAGATCCACTAGTTCTAGAGC
GGCCGCCACCGCGGTGGAGCTCCAGCTTTTGTTCCCTTTAGTGAGGGTTAATTGCGCGCTTGGCGTAATC
ATGGTCATAGCTGTTTCCTGTGTGAAATTGTTATCCGCTCACAATTCCACACAACATACGAGCCGGAAGC
ATAAAGTGTAAAGCCTGGGGTGCCTAATGAGTGAGCTAACTCACATTAATTGCGTTGCGCTCACTGCCCG
CTTTCCAGTCGGGAAACCTGTCGTGCCAGCTGCATTAATGAATCGGCCAACGCGCGGGGAGAGGCGGTTT
GCGTATTGGGCGCTCTTCCGCTTCCTCGCTCACTGACTCGCTGCGCTCGGTCGTTCGGCTGCGGCGAGCG
GTATCAGCTCACTCAAAGGCGGTAATACGGTTATCCACAGAATCAGGGGATAACGCAGGAAAGAACATGT
GAGCAAAAGGCCAGCAAAAGGCCAGGAACCGTAAAAAGGCCGCGTTGCTGGCGTTTTTCCATAGGCTCCG
CCCCCCTGACGAGCATCACAAAAATCGACGCTCAAGTCAGAGGTGGCGAAACCCGACAGGACTATAAAGA
TACCAGGCGTTTCCCCCTGGAAGCTCCCTCGTGCGCTCTCCTGTTCCGACCCTGCCGCTTACCGGATACC
TGTCCGCCTTTCTCCCTTCGGGAAGCGTGGCGCTTTCTCATAGCTCACGCTGTAGGTATCTCAGTTCGGT
GTAGGTCGTTCGCTCCAAGCTGGGCTGTGTGCACGAACCCCCCGTTCAGCCCGACCGCTGCGCCTTATCC
GGTAACTATCGTCTTGAGTCCAACCCGGTAAGACACGACTTATCGCCACTGGCAGCAGCCACTGGTAACA
GGATTAGCAGAGCGAGGTATGTAGGCGGTGCTACAGAGTTCTTGAAGTGGTGGCCTAACTACGGCTACAC
TAGAAGAACAGTATTTGGTATCTGCGCTCTGCTGAAGCCAGTTACCTTCGGAAAAAGAGTTGGTAGCTCT
TGATCCGGCAAACAAACCACCGCTGGTAGCGGTGGTTTTTTTGTTTGCAAGCAGCAGATTACGCGCAGAA
AAAAAGGATCTCAAGAAGATCCTTTGATCTTTTCTACGGGGTCTGACGCTCAGTGGAACGAAAACTCACG
TTAAGGCATTTTGGTCATGAGATTATCAAAAAGGATCTTCACCTAGATCCTTTTAAATTAAAAATGAAGT
TTTAAATCAATCTAAAGTATATATGAGTAAACTTGGTCTGACAGTTACCAATGCTTAATCAGTGAGGCAC
CTATCTCAGCGATCTGTCTATTTCGTTCATCCATAGTTGCCTGACTCCCCGTCGTGTAGATAACTACGAT
ACGGGAGGGCTTACCATCTGGCCCCAGTGCTGCAATGATACCGCGAGACCCACGCTCACCGGCTCCAGAT
TTATCAGCAATAAACCAGCCAGCCGGAAGGGCCGAGCGCAGAAGTGGTCCTGCAACTTTATCCGCCTCCA
TCCAGTCTATTAATTGTTGCCGGGAAGCTAGAGTAAGTAGTTCGCCAGTTAATAGTTTGCGCAACGTTGT
TGCCATTGCTACAGGCATCGTGGTGTCACGCTCGTCGTTTGGTATGGCTTCATTCAGCTCCGGTTCCCAA
CGATCAAGGCGAGTTACATGATCCCCCATGTTGTGCAAAAAAGCGGTTAGCTCCTTCGGTCCTCCGATCG
TTGTCAGAAGTAAGTTGGCCGCAGTGTTATCACTCATGGTTATGGCAGCACTGCATAATTCTCTTACTGT
CATGCCATCCGTAAGATGCTTTTCTGTGACTGGTGAGTACTCAACCAAGTCATTCTGAGAATAGTGTATG
CGGCGACCGAGTTGCTCTTGCCCGGCGTCAATACGGGATAATACCGCGCCACATAGCAGAACTTTAAAAG
TGCTCATCATTGGAAAACGTTCTTCGGGGCGAAAACTCTCAAGGATCTTACCGCTGTTGAGATCCAGTTC
GATGTAACCCACTCGTGCACCCAACTGATCTTCAGCATCTTTTACTTTCACCAGCGTTTCTGGGTGAGCA
AAAACAGGAAGGCAAAATGCCGCAAAAAAGGGAATAAGGGCGACACGGAAATGTTGAATACTCATACTCT
TCCTTTTTCAATATTATTGAAGCATTTATCAGGGTTATTGTCTCATGAGCGGATACATATTTGAATGTAT
TTAGAAAAATAAACAAATAGGGGTTCCGCGCACATTTCCCCGAAAAGTG
Features (pLannotate 1.2.2; 20 found; start..end, strand, type, name):
      7..228     -  rep_origin     M13 ori (fragment) (sequence partly withheld): M13 bacteriophage origin of replication; arrow indicates direction of (+) strand synthesis
    228..515     +  CDS            tyr (fragment) (sequence partly withheld): TYRO_ORYLA - Also known as tyro. Experimental evidence at transcript level: Swiss-Prot protein existence level 2. This is a copper-containing oxidase that functions in the formation of pigments such as melanins and other polyphenolic compounds. From Oryzias latipes (Japanese rice fish) (Japanese killifish).
   1097..1117    +  protein_bind   attB4: mutant version of attB; core recombination site for the Gateway® BP reaction BP Clonase™
   2992..3009    +  protein_bind   attB1 (fragment): mutant version of attB; core recombination site for the Gateway® BP reaction BP Clonase™
   3018..3584    +  CDS            NRAS: RASN_HUMAN - Also known as HRAS1. Experimental evidence at protein level: Swiss-Prot protein existence level 1. Ras proteins bind GDP/GTP and possess intrinsic GTPase activity. From Homo sapiens (Human).
   3595..3612    -  protein_bind   attB2 (fragment): mutant version of attB; core recombination site for the Gateway® BP reaction BP Clonase™
   3615..3749    -  polyA_signal   SV40 poly(A) signal: SV40 polyadenylation signal
   3836..3856    +  CDS            lacZα (fragment): LacZα fragment of β-galactosidase; lacZ fragment
   3872..4006    -  polyA_signal   SV40 poly(A) signal: SV40 polyadenylation signal
   4029..4112    -  CDS            large T antigen (fragment): large T antigen from SV40 (simian virus 40)
   5142..6347    -  CDS            MITF (fragment): MITF_HUMAN - Also known as BHLHE32. Experimental evidence at protein level: Swiss-Prot protein existence level 1. Transcription factor that regulates the expression of genes with essential roles in cell differentiation, proliferation and survival. Binds to M-boxes (5'-TCATGTG-3') and symmetrical DNA sequences (E-boxes) (5'-CACGTG-3') found in the promoters of target genes, such as BCL2 and tyrosinase (TYR). Plays an important role in melanocyte development by regulating the expression of tyrosinase (TYR) and tyrosinase-related protein 1 (TYRP1). Plays a critical role in the differentiation of
   9030..9070    -  misc_feature   MCS (fragment): pBluescript multiple cloning site
   9083..9101    -  promoter       T3 promoter: promoter for bacteriophage T3 RNA polymerase
   9144..9166    -  protein_bind   lac operator (fragment): The lac repressor binds to the lac operator to inhibit transcription in E. coli. This inhibition can be relieved by adding lactose or isopropyl-β-D-thiogalactopyranoside (IPTG). lac repressor encoded by lacI
   9170..9200    -  promoter       lac promoter: promoter for the E. coli lac operon
   9215..9236    -  protein_bind   CAP binding site: CAP binding activates transcription in the presence of cAMP. E. coli catabolite activator protein
   9249..9341    -  CDS            lacI (fragment): lac repressor; lacI; The lac repressor binds to the lac operator to inhibit transcription in E. coli. This inhibition can be relieved by adding lactose or isopropyl-β-D-thiogalactopyranoside (IPTG).
   9524..10112   -  rep_origin     ori: high-copy-number ColE1/pMB1/pBR322/pUC origin of replication
  10283..11143   -  CDS            AmpR: β-lactamase; bla; confers resistance to ampicillin, carbenicillin, and related antibiotics
  11144..11248   -  promoter       AmpR promoter: bla
