[The description below was written by a language model from this plasmid's Addgene catalogue record and pLannotate feature annotations shown in this document.]
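Description:
MiniCoopR mitfa:NRAS is an 11.3 kb zebrafish transgenesis plasmid built on the MiniCoopR backbone and assembled by Gateway cloning. The catalogue lists the vector type as "Zebrafish expression, Tol3". No transposon arms are annotated in the feature table, although a short fragment matching medaka tyrosinase next to the M13 origin remnant may reflect transposon-derived sequence of medaka origin. In bacteria the plasmid is maintained at high copy through a ColE1/pUC-type origin and selected with ampicillin via the bla gene and its promoter. Remnants of a pBluescript-style backbone are also present, including a T3 promoter, lac promoter/operator elements, an MCS fragment and a partial M13 origin.

The payload consists of two units. The first is the human NRAS coding sequence carrying the oncogenic Q61R mutation. It is flanked by attB1 and attB2 Gateway scars and followed by an SV40 polyadenylation signal. An attB4 site lies about 1.9 kb upstream, and the unannotated interval between attB4 and attB1 is the position of the 5' promoter entry element. From the construct name and stated purpose this is presumably the zebrafish mitfa promoter, though the feature table does not label it. The second unit lies on the opposite strand: an open reading frame matching MITF, corresponding to the zebrafish mitfa gene described in the record, with its own SV40 poly(A) signal. Its regulatory sequences are not annotated.

According to the record, the construct expresses both mitfa and NRAS Q61R specifically in zebrafish melanocytes. Because Mitf is a master regulator of melanocyte development, this design physically links the oncogene to a melanocyte-lineage factor. The associated publication used zebrafish modelling to study drivers of mucosal melanoma.
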