Addgene plasmid #118847: MiniCoopR mitfa:NRAS
Purpose: Expresses human NRAS Q61R mutant and zebrafish mitfa specifically in zebrafish melanocytes
Depositing lab: Leonard Zon. Depositing organization: Boston Children's Hospital. Publication: Human tumor genomics and zebrafish modeling identify SPRED1 loss as a driver of mucosal melanoma. Ablain J, Xu M, Rothschild H, Jordan RC, Mito JK, Daniels BH, Bell CF, Joseph NM, Wu H, Bastian BC, Zon LI, Yeh I. Science. 2018 Nov 1. pii: science.aau6509. doi: 10.1126/science.aau6509. PubMed 30385465.
Backbone
  Vector backbone: MiniCoopR
  Vector type: Zebrafish expression, Tol3
Growth in bacteria
  Bacterial resistance: Ampicillin, 100 μg/mL
  Growth temperature: 37°C
  Growth strain: DH5alpha
  Copy number: High Copy
Gene/Insert
  Gene/Insert name: NRAS Q61R
  Species: H. sapiens (human), D. rerio (zebrafish)
  Mutation: NRAS Q61R
  Entrez Gene: NRAS (a.k.a. ALPS4, CMNS, KRAS, N-ras, NCMS, NRAS1, NS6)
  Cloning method: Gateway Cloning
Terms and licenses: Academic/Nonprofit Terms; Industry Terms: Not Available to Industry
How to cite: MiniCoopR mitfa:NRAS was a gift from Leonard Zon (Addgene plasmid # 118847 ; http://n2t.net/addgene:118847 ; RRID:Addgene_118847)
